Addgene plasmid #63862: pSG 415
Purpose: Detect translation initiation from AUC start codon (E. coli lacZ)
Depositing lab: Albert Dahlberg. Depositing organization: Brown University. Publication: Decoding fidelity at the ribosomal A and P sites: influence of mutations in three different regions of the decoding domain in 16S rRNA. O'Connor M, Thomas CL, Zimmermann RA, Dahlberg AE. Nucleic Acids Res. 1997 Mar 15;25(6):1185-93. gka224 PubMed 9092628.
Backbone
  Vector backbone: pACYC184
  Backbone size w/o insert (bp): 4500
  Vector type: Bacterial Expression
Growth in bacteria
  Bacterial resistance: Tetracycline, 10 μg/mL
  Growth temperature: 37°C
  Growth strain: DH5alpha
  Copy number: Low Copy
Gene/Insert
  Gene/Insert name: lacZ
  Species: Escherichia coli
  Insert size (bp): 3200
  Mutation: AUC start codon
  GenBank ID: NC_000913.3
  Entrez Gene: lacZ (a.k.a. b0344, ECK0341)
  Promoter: PtacI
  Cloning method: Restriction Enzyme; 5′ cloning site NaeI (destroyed during cloning); 3′ cloning site ScaI (destroyed during cloning)
  Sequencing primers: 5′ M13pUC-Rev
Resource information
  A portion of this plasmid was derived from a plasmid made by: Derived from pSG25
Terms and licenses: Academic/Nonprofit Terms; Industry Terms: Not Available to Industry
Depositor comments: AUG --> AUC start codon in lacZ
How to cite: pSG 415 was a gift from Albert Dahlberg (Addgene plasmid # 63862 ; http://n2t.net/addgene:63862 ; RRID:Addgene_63862)
