[The description below was written by a language model from this plasmid's Addgene catalogue record.]
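Description:
pSG 415 is a low-copy bacterial expression plasmid built on the pACYC184 backbone (about 4.5 kb without insert) and derived in part from an earlier construct, pSG25. pACYC184 carries the p15A origin of replication, which keeps copy number low and makes the plasmid compatible with ColE1-type plasmids in the same cell. This is useful when a second plasmid, for example one expressing mutant ribosomal RNA, must be co-maintained. The plasmid is selected with tetracycline. The insert was placed by restriction cloning between NaeI and ScaI sites, both of which were destroyed in the process. No feature table is provided, so the exact arrangement of backbone elements cannot be confirmed beyond the catalogue fields.

The payload is the Escherichia coli lacZ gene (about 3.2 kb), encoding beta-galactosidase and expressed from the PtacI promoter, a strong hybrid trp/lac promoter. The defining change is at the lacZ initiation codon, where the normal AUG has been replaced by AUC. Because AUC is a poor, non-canonical start codon, beta-galactosidase is produced only when the ribosome initiates translation at this mismatched codon. Enzyme activity therefore gives a quantitative readout of how stringently start codons are selected.

The construct serves as a reporter for translational fidelity at initiation, measuring how often initiation occurs from AUC. The associated work examined how mutations in the decoding region of 16S rRNA affect accuracy at the ribosomal A and P sites, and pSG 415 fits that context as a P-site initiation fidelity reporter. Its activity would typically be compared with that of related lacZ constructs.
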