>Addgene plasmid #63862 | pSG 415 | addgene partial sequence | sequence record 110731 | LacZ-R 5'-GACAGTATCGGCCTCAGGAA-3'
ACCAGGCAAAGCGCCATTCGCCATTCAGGCTGCGCAACTGTTGGGAAGGGCGATCGGTGCGGGCCTCTTC
GCTATTACGCCAGCTGGCGAAAGGGGGATGTGCTGCAAGGCGATTAAGTTGGGTAACGCCAGGGTTTTCC
CAGTCACGACGTTGTAAAACGACGGCCAGTGCCAAGCTTAGCGTAATGATGGTGAATTCTGTTTCCTGTG
TGAAATTGTTATCCGCTCACAATTGTCGACATTATACGAGCCGATGATTAATTGTCAACACGGCCGACGC
GCTGGGCTACGTCTTGCTGGCGTTCGCGACGCGAGGCTGGATGGCCTTCCCCATTATGATTCTTCTCGCT
TCCGGCGGCATCGGGATGCCCGCGTTGCAGGCCATGCTGTCCAGGCAGGTAGATGACGACCATCAGGGAC
AGCTTCAAGGATCGCTCGCGGCTCTTACCAGCCTAACTTCGATCATTGGACCGCTGATCGTCACGGCGAT
TTATGCCGCCTCGGCGAGCACATGGAACGGGTTGGCATGGATTGTAGGCGCCGCCCTATACCTTGTCTGC
CTCCCCGCGTTGCGTCGCGGTGCATGGAGCCGGGCCACCTCGACCTGAATGGAAGCCACTGCGATGAGTG
GCAGGGCGGGGCGTAATT
